Addgene plasmid #231774: pCMV-mGold2s-CAF1-C-10
Purpose: Visualization of nucleus in mammalian cells using mGold2s
Depositing lab: Francois St-Pierre. Depositing organization: Baylor College of Medicine. Publication: Bright and photostable yellow fluorescent proteins for extended imaging. Lee J, Lai S, Yang S, Zhao S, Blanco FA, Lyons AC, Merino-Urteaga R, Ahrens JF, Nguyen NA, Liu H, Liu Z, Lambert GG, Shaner NC, Chen L, Tolias KF, Zhang J, Ha T, St-Pierre F. Nat Commun. 2025 Apr 4;16(1):3241. doi: 10.1038/s41467-025-58223-5. PubMed 40185748.
Backbone
  Vector backbone: pCMV
  Backbone size w/o insert (bp): 7434
  Vector type: Mammalian Expression
Growth in bacteria
  Bacterial resistance: Kanamycin, 50 μg/mL
  Growth temperature: 37°C
  Growth strain: DH5alpha
  Copy number: High Copy
Gene/Insert
  Gene/Insert name: mGold2s-CAF1-C-10
  Species: M. musculus (mouse)
  Entrez Gene: Chaf1a (a.k.a. AL023013, AL024058, CAF-1, Cac1p)
  Promoter: CMV
  Tag / fusion protein: mGold2s (N terminal on insert)
  Cloning method: Unknown
  Sequencing primers: 5′ CMV-F; 3′ SV40pA-R
Terms and licenses: Academic/Nonprofit Terms; Industry Terms: Not Available to Industry
How to cite: pCMV-mGold2s-CAF1-C-10 was a gift from Francois St-Pierre (Addgene plasmid # 231774 ; http://n2t.net/addgene:231774 ; RRID:Addgene_231774)
