[The description below was written by a language model from this plasmid's Addgene catalogue record and pLannotate feature annotations shown in this document.]
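Description:
pCMV-mGold2s-CAF1-C-10 is a mammalian expression plasmid that produces a yellow fluorescent fusion protein for labelling the nucleus of live or fixed mammalian cells. The sequenced plasmid totals 7,434 bp; the catalogue lists that same figure as the backbone size without insert, so it more likely reflects the whole construct. The plasmid is maintained in E. coli at high copy through a ColE1/pUC-type origin and selected with kanamycin. Resistance comes from a Tn5 NeoR/KanR cassette driven in tandem by a bacterial (bla) promoter and the SV40 enhancer/early promoter and terminated by the HSV TK polyadenylation signal. The same gene can therefore confer G418 resistance in mammalian cells. An f1 origin is also present, a common leftover that permits single-stranded DNA production. The short ble, bGH poly(A) and SV40 large T antigen matches in the annotation are fragments and do not appear to be functional units.

The expression cassette uses the human cytomegalovirus immediate-early enhancer and promoter to drive an open reading frame in which mGold2s sits at the N terminus of mouse Chaf1a, followed by the SV40 polyadenylation signal. The automated annotation labels the fluorescent protein as a partial match to mGold, a photostable mVenus derivative, which is consistent with mGold2s being a later variant of that lineage. The gap between the two annotated coding regions is consistent with a short linker, possibly what the "C-10" in the name refers to, although the record does not say so. Chaf1a is the large subunit of the CAF-1 chromatin assembly complex, which deposits newly synthesised histones H3 and H4 onto replicating DNA. Fusing mGold2s to it directs the fluorescence to the nucleus. The construct serves as a localisation marker for demonstrating bright, photostable yellow imaging over extended acquisitions.
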