Features (pLannotate 1.2.2; 14 found; start..end, strand, type, name):
    584..668     +  CDS            large T antigen (fragment): large T antigen from SV40 (simian virus 40)
    691..812     +  polyA_signal   SV40 poly(A) signal: SV40 polyadenylation signal
    846..1274    -  rep_origin     f1 ori (sequence partly withheld): f1 bacteriophage origin of replication; arrow indicates direction of (+) strand synthesis
   1301..1405    +  promoter       AmpR promoter: bla
   1407..1764    +  promoter       SV40 promoter: SV40 enhancer and early promoter
   1799..2593    +  CDS            NeoR/KanR: aminoglycoside phosphotransferase from Tn5; aph(3')-II (or nptII); confers resistance to neomycin, kanamycin, and G418 (Geneticin®)
   2614..2766    +  CDS            ble (fragment): BLE_KLEPN - Experimental evidence at protein level: Swiss-Prot protein existence level 1. Binding protein with a strong affinity to the bleomycin family of antibiotics. Binds to CL990; an antimitotic-antibiotic compound. From Klebsiella pneumoniae.
   2825..2872    +  polyA_signal   HSV TK poly(A) signal: herpes simplex virus thymidine kinase polyadenylation signal (Cole and Stacy, 1985)
   2963..2979    -  polyA_signal   bGH poly(A) signal (fragment): bovine growth hormone polyadenylation signal
   3201..3789    +  rep_origin     ori: high-copy-number ColE1/pMB1/pBR322/pUC origin of replication
   3964..4267    +  enhancer       CMV enhancer: human cytomegalovirus immediate early enhancer
   4268..4471    +  promoter       CMV promoter: human cytomegalovirus (CMV) immediate early promoter
   4516..5233    +  CDS            mGold (fragment): photostable derivative of mVenus (Lee et al., 2020) mammalian codon-optimized
   5263..558     +  CDS            Chaf1a (across the origin): CAF1A_MOUSE - Also known as Caip150. Experimental evidence at protein level: Swiss-Prot protein existence level 1. Core component of the CAF-1 complex, a complex that is thought to mediate chromatin assembly in DNA replication and DNA repair. Assembles histone octamers onto replicating DNA in vitro. CAF-1 performs the first step of the nucleosome assembly process, bringing newly synthesized histones H3 and H4 to replicating DNA; histones H2A/H2B can bind to this chromatin precursor subsequent to DNA replication to complete the histone octamer. It may play a role in heterochromatin maintenance
>Addgene plasmid #231774 | pCMV-mGold2s-CAF1-C-10 | addgene full sequence | sequence record 461105 | Addgene NGS Result
GTGAATGGGAGCAAGGTGATCATCCATGAATTCCAGGAGCAATGCCGCAGGGGCCTGCTGACCCTTCCAA
GTCCCACCCCACACCTGCAGATGCCCAACTTGGAGGATGCTGTTGCTGTGCCATCCAAGGCCAGGCTGAA
GCGCCTTATCTCTGAGAACTCTGCCTATGAGAAGCGGCCCAACTTCCGTATGTGCTGGTATGTGCACCCA
GAGGTGCTCAAGAGCTTTGGCCAGGAGTGCCTGCCAGTGCCCTGCCAGTGGACCTACATCACCACCATGC
CCTCAGCACCCAGGGAAGACAGTGGCAGTGCTTCTACTGAGGGGCCTGGCCAGAGCACACCTATGCTACT
CAAGCGGAAGCCAGCGGCCACCATGTGCATCACGCAGTTTATGAAGAAGCGGCGCTATGATGGACAGGTT
GGGTCTGGGGACATGGATGGCTTCCAGGCAGACACAGAAGAGGATGAAGAGGATGACACAGACTGTATGA
TCATAGATGTGCCAGATGTTGGGAGTGACGTGTCAGAAGCTCCCATACCTGCTCCCACACTTTGCAAGTG
AGGATCCACCGGATCTAGATAACTGATCATAATCAGCCATACCACATTTGTAGAGGTTTTACTTGCTTTA
AAAAACCTCCCACACCTCCCCCTGAACCTGAAACATAAAATGAATGCAATTGTTGTTGTTAACTTGTTTA
TTGCAGCTTATAATGGTTACAAATAAAGCAATAGCATCACAAATTTCACAAATAAAGCATTTTTTTCACT
GCATTCTAGTTGTGGTTTGTCCAAACTCATCAATGTATCTTAACGCGTAAATTGTAAGCGTTAATATTTT
GTTAAAATTCGCGTTAAATTTTTGTTAAATCAGCTCATTTTTTAACCAATAGGCCGAAATCGGCAAAATC
CCTTATAAATCAAAAGAATAGACCGAGATAGGGT
[37 nt withheld, positions 945-981]
AAAGAACGTGGACTCCAACGTCAAAGG
[49 nt withheld, positions 1009-1057]
T
[91 nt withheld, positions 1059-1149]
G
[124 nt withheld, positions 1151-1274]
CAGGTGGCACTTTTCGGGGAAATGTGCGCGGAACCCCTATTTGTTTATTTTTCTAAATACATTCAAATAT
GTATCCGCTCATGAGACAATAACCCTGATAAATGCTTCAATAATATTGAAAAAGGAAGAGTCCTGAGGCG
GAAAGAACCAGCTGTGGAATGTGTGTCAGTTAGGGTGTGGAAAGTCCCCAGGCTCCCCAGCAGGCAGAAG
TATGCAAAGCATGCATCTCAATTAGTCAGCAACCAGGTGTGGAAAGTCCCCAGGCTCCCCAGCAGGCAGA
AGTATGCAAAGCATGCATCTCAATTAGTCAGCAACCATAGTCCCGCCCCTAACTCCGCCCATCCCGCCCC
TAACTCCGCCCAGTTCCGCCCATTCTCCGCCCCATGGCTGACTAATTTTTTTTATTTATGCAGAGGCCGA
GGCCGCCTCGGCCTCTGAGCTATTCCAGAAGTAGTGAGGAGGCTTTTTTGGAGGCCTAGGCTTTTGCAAA
GATCGATCAAGAGACAGGATGAGGATCGTTTCGCATGATTGAACAAGATGGATTGCACGCAGGTTCTCCG
GCCGCTTGGGTGGAGAGGCTATTCGGCTATGACTGGGCACAACAGACAATCGGCTGCTCTGATGCCGCCG
TGTTCCGGCTGTCAGCGCAGGGGCGCCCGGTTCTTTTTGTCAAGACCGACCTGTCCGGTGCCCTGAATGA
ACTGCAAGACGAGGCAGCGCGGCTATCGTGGCTGGCCACGACGGGCGTTCCTTGCGCAGCTGTGCTCGAC
GTTGTCACTGAAGCGGGAAGGGACTGGCTGCTATTGGGCGAAGTGCCGGGGCAGGATCTCCTGTCATCTC
ACCTTGCTCCTGCCGAGAAAGTATCCATCATGGCTGATGCAATGCGGCGGCTGCATACGCTTGATCCGGC
TACCTGCCCATTCGACCACCAAGCGAAACATCGCATCGAGCGAGCACGTACTCGGATGGAAGCCGGTCTT
GTCGATCAGGATGATCTGGACGAAGAGCATCAGGGGCTCGCGCCAGCCGAACTGTTCGCCAGGCTCAAGG
CGAGCATGCCCGACGGCGAGGATCTCGTCGTGACCCATGGCGATGCCTGCTTGCCGAATATCATGGTGGA
AAATGGCCGCTTTTCTGGATTCATCGACTGTGGCCGGCTGGGTGTGGCGGACCGCTATCAGGACATAGCG
TTGGCTACCCGTGATATTGCTGAAGAGCTTGGCGGCGAATGGGCTGACCGCTTCCTCGTGCTTTACGGTA
TCGCCGCTCCCGATTCGCAGCGCATCGCCTTCTATCGCCTTCTTGACGAGTTCTTCTGAGCGGGACTCTG
GGGTTCGAAATGACCGACCAAGCGACGCCCAACCTGCCATCACGAGATTTCGATTCCACCGCCGCCTTCT
ATGAAAGGTTGGGCTTCGGAATCGTTTTCCGGGACGCCGGCTGGATGATCCTCCAGCGCGGGGATCTCAT
GCTGGAGTTCTTCGCCCACCCTAGGGGGAGGCTAACTGAAACACGGAAGGAGACAATACCGGAAGGAACC
CGCGCTATGACGGCAATAAAAAGACAGAATAAAACGCACGGTGTTGGGTCGTTTGTTCATAAACGCGGGG
TTCGGTCCCAGGGCTGGCACTCTGTCGATACCCCACCGAGACCCCATTGGGGCCAATACGCCCGCGTTTC
TTCCTTTTCCCCACCCCACCCCCCAAGTTCGGGTGAAGGCCCAGGGCTCGCAGCCAACGTCGGGGCGGCA
GGCCCTGCCATAGCCTCAGGTTACTCATATATACTTTAGATTGATTTAAAACTTCATTTTTAATTTAAAA
GGATCTAGGTGAAGATCCTTTTTGATAATCTCATGACCAAAATCCCTTAACGTGAGTTTTCGTTCCACTG
AGCGTCAGACCCCGTAGAAAAGATCAAAGGATCTTCTTGAGATCCTTTTTTTCTGCGCGTAATCTGCTGC
TTGCAAACAAAAAAACCACCGCTACCAGCGGTGGTTTGTTTGCCGGATCAAGAGCTACCAACTCTTTTTC
CGAAGGTAACTGGCTTCAGCAGAGCGCAGATACCAAATACTGTTCTTCTAGTGTAGCCGTAGTTAGGCCA
CCACTTCAAGAACTCTGTAGCACCGCCTACATACCTCGCTCTGCTAATCCTGTTACCAGTGGCTGCTGCC
AGTGGCGATAAGTCGTGTCTTACCGGGTTGGACTCAAGACGATAGTTACCGGATAAGGCGCAGCGGTCGG
GCTGAACGGGGGGTTCGTGCACACAGCCCAGCTTGGAGCGAACGACCTACACCGAACTGAGATACCTACA
GCGTGAGCTATGAGAAAGCGCCACGCTTCCCGAAGGGAGAAAGGCGGACAGGTATCCGGTAAGCGGCAGG
GTCGGAACAGGAGAGCGCACGAGGGAGCTTCCAGGGGGAAACGCCTGGTATCTTTATAGTCCTGTCGGGT
TTCGCCACCTCTGACTTGAGCGTCGATTTTTGTGATGCTCGTCAGGGGGGCGGAGCCTATGGAAAAACGC
CAGCAACGCGGCCTTTTTACGGTTCCTGGCCTTTTGCTGGCCTTTTGCTCACATGTTCTTTCCTGCGTTA
TCCCCTGATTCTGTGGATAACCGTATTACCGCCATGCATTAGTTATTAATAGTAATCAATTACGGGGTCA
TTAGTTCATAGCCCATATATGGAGTTCCGCGTTACATAACTTACGGTAAATGGCCCGCCTGGCTGACCGC
CCAACGACCCCCGCCCATTGACGTCAATAATGACGTATGTTCCCATAGTAACGCCAATAGGGACTTTCCA
TTGACGTCAATGGGTGGAGTATTTACGGTAAACTGCCCACTTGGCAGTACATCAAGTGTATCATATGCCA
AGTACGCCCCCTATTGACGTCAATGACGGTAAATGGCCCGCCTGGCATTATGCCCAGTACATGACCTTAT
GGGACTTTCCTACTTGGCAGTACATCTACGTATTAGTCATCGCTATTACCATGGTGATGCGGTTTTGGCA
GTACATCAATGGGCGTGGATAGCGGTTTGACTCACGGGGATTTCCAAGTCTCCACCCCATTGACGTCAAT
GGGAGTTTGTTTTGGCACCAAAATCAACGGGACTTTCCAAAATGTCGTAACAACTCCGCCCCATTGACGC
AAATGGGCGGTAGGCGTGTACGGTGGGAGGTCTATATAAGCAGAGCTGGTTTAGTGAACCGTCAGATCCG
CTAGCGCTACCGGTGGCTACCATGGCGAGCAAGGGCGAGGAGCTGTTCACCGGGGTGGTGCCCATCCTGG
TCGAGCTGGACGGCGACATAAACGGCCACAAGTTCAGCGTGTCCGGCGAGGGCGAGGGCGATGCCACCTA
CGGCAAGCTGACCCTGAAGTTCATCTGCACCACCGGCAAGCTGCCCGTGCCCTGGCCCACCCTCGTGACC
AGCCTGGGCTACGGCCTGCAGTGCTTCGCCCGCTACCCCGACAACATGAAGCGGCACGACTTCTTCAAGT
CCGCCATGCCCGAAGGCTACGTCCAGGAGCGCACCATCTTCTTCGAGGACGACGGCAACTACAAGACCCG
CGCCGAGGTGAAGTTTGAGGGCGGCACCCTGGTGAACCGCGTCGAGCTGAAGGGCATCGACTTCAAGGAG
GACGGCAACATCCTGGGGCACAAGCTGGAGTACAACTACAACTGCCACAACGTCTTTATCACCGCCGACA
GGCAGCAGAACGGCATCAAGGTCAACTTCAAGATCCGCCACAACATCGAGGTCGGCGGCGTGCAGCTCGC
CGACCACTACCAGCAGAACACCCCCATCGGCGACGGCCCCGTGCTGCTGCCCGACAACCACTACCTGAGC
TACCAGTCCAAGCTGAGCAAAGACCCCAACGAGAAGCGCGATCACATGGTCCTGCTGGAGTTCGTGACCG
CCGCCGGGATCACTCTCAGCATGGACGAGCTGTACAAGTCCGGACTCAGATCTGGCAGCGGTGGAGGCTT
GGAGGAGCCGGAGGCCGCGACGCGGACAGCCGCGGCCGTGGATTGCAAAGACAGACCCGGGTTCCCAGTG
AAGAGGTTAATACAAGCCCGCTTGCCCTTCAAACGCCTGAACCTTGTTCCCAAGGAGAAAGTTGAGGAAG
ACACATCACCAAAAGCAGCTGTGGAAAGCAAAGTCCCGGATCTACAATTGTCTTTGGGCACTTTTGAAAG
CCAGTGTCACACAGGCTCTCACGTAGGCTTGAGTACAAAGTTGGTCGGTGGCCAGGGCCCCATTGATAGC
TTCTTGAGGGCAACAATCAAGCCAGTACCGAGTGTGGTCATTATCGACCTGACGGAGAACTGCAGTGACA
TTCCAGACAGCCCTGAGGGCCACAGTGAACTAAGTCCTGACACTGCTGGTGTGGTCACCACAGTGGAAGG
AGCTGCCAAGCAGCAGGAGCACTCTGCAGCAGAGCTGTGTCTCCTAGAGACCCCTTCAGACATCACTTGT
CACATGGAAGAGGAGCCTGGGAGTCCAGGAGACCCAAAGAGGACGGGTGACTGTCAGGCTGGTTCACTAC
AGAGCTGTCCGGAGCTGACCCCAGGTTCTAGGACATGCCCCACCAAGGAGTTATCAAGCTGGAGCAAGGC
AGGGGATCTCCTATTTATAGAGAAAGTGCCTGTGGTGGTGCTAGAGGACATCCTGGCCACTAAGCCCTCC
ATTGCCTCTCTTCCCATGATGTCCCTGGATAGGAGTGTCACTTCAGAGAGTGAAATACTGGAGTCCTGCC
CCGAGGATGACTCCATACTGAGCCACTCCTCCACCAACTCCTCTTCTCCAACCAGCTCTCCTGAGGGACC
ATCCACACCCCCAGAACATCGGGGTGGGAGAAGCTCCCCCTCCACCCCAGCCTGCAGAGTTGCCAAGAAC
TTTGTCAAAGGCTCCACAGAGAAGGGCAGGAGCAAACTGCACAGAGATAGAGAACAGCAGAGGGAAGAGA
AGGAAAAGCTGAGGGAAGAGATACGACGAGCCAAGGAGGAGGCACGGAAGAAGAAGGAGGAGGAGAAGGA
GCTGAAGGAAAAGGAGCGGAGGGAAAAGCGGGAGAAAGATGAGAAGGAGAAGGCGGAGAAGCAGCGGCTA
AAGGAGGAAAAACGCAAGGAGCGGCAGGAAGCTCTGGAGGCTAAACTGGAGGAGAAGAGGAAGAAGGAGG
AAGAGAAGCGGTTACGGGAGGAAGAGAAGCGGTTACGGGAAGAAGAGAAGCGCATTAAGGCAGAAAAGGC
AGAGATCACTCGATTCTTCCAGAAACCGAAGACTCCGCAGGCTCCCAAGACCCTGGCCGGTTCCTGTGGT
AAGTTTGCCCCCTTTGAAATCAAAGAACACATGGTGCTGGCTCCACGGTGCCGAGCTGCCTTGGATCAAG
ACCTGTGCGATCAGCTGGACCAGCTCCTGCAGCAGCAGAGTGTGGCAAGCACCTTCCTCAGTGACCTAAA
AAGCCGGCTGCCCTTGAGATCGGGGCCCACCCGGGTCTGTGGCCATGACACAGACATCATGAACAGGGAT
GTGGTCATTGTGGAGAGCAGCAAGGTGGACGGTGTGTCTGAAAGGAAGAAGTTTGGCCGCATGAAGCTTC
TGCAGTTCTCAGAGAACCACCGGCCAGCATACTGGGGGACGTGGAACAAGAAGACAGCCATCATCCGCCC
CCGGAACCCCTGGGCCCAGGACAAAGACCTTCTTGACTATGAGGTAGACAGTGACGATGAGTGGGAAGAG
GAGGAACCTGGGGAGTCTTTGTCCCACAGTGAGGGGGATGAGGATGACGATGTGGGGGAAGATGAGGATG
AGGACGATGGCTTCTTTGTGCCCCATGGGTACTTATCTGAAGATGAAGGCGTGACTGAGGAGTGTGCAGA
CCCTGAGAACCACAAAGTACACCAGAAGCTGAAGGCCAAGGAGTGGGATGAGCTCCTAGCCAAGGGCAAG
CGCTTTCGTGTGCTGCAGCCTGTGCACGTGGGATGTGTATGGGCATCAGAGGCAGCCAACTGCACGAGTT
CCGACTTGAAGCTGCTGCAGCAGTTCACTGCATGCCTGCTGGATGTGGCATCCCCTGATGAGCCAGAACC
CGGGGCCTCCAGGAGGGAAAAGAGGGACCAGCATATCCTGGCCCAGTTGCTTCCGCTGCTACATGGCAAT
